>Addgene plasmid #77563 | GUCY2C gRNA (BRDN0001144864) | addgene full sequence | sequence record 188004 | Addgene Assembled Sequence
CCCGGGTGCAAAGATGGATAAAGTTTTAAACAGAGAGGAATCTTTGCAGCTAATGGACCTTCTAGGTCTT
GAAAGGAGTGGGAATTGGCTCCGGTGCCCGTCAGTGGGCAGAGCGCACATCGCCCACAGTCCCCGAGAAG
TTGGGGGGAGGGGTCGGCAATTGATCCGGTGCCTAGAGAAGGTGGCGCGGGGTAAACTGGGAAAGTGATG
TCGTGTACTGGCTCCGCCTTTTTCCCGAGGGTGGGGGAGAACCGTATATAAGTGCAGTAGTCGCCGTGAA
CGTTCTTTTTCGCAACGGGTTTGCCGCCAGAACACAGGTAAGTGCCGTGTGTGGTTCCCGCGGGCCTGGC
CTCTTTACGGGTTATGGCCCTTGCGTGCCTTGAATTACTTCCACCTGGCTGCAGTACGTGATTCTTGATC
CCGAGCTTCGGGTTGGAAGTGGGTGGGAGAGTTCGAGGCCTTGCGCTTAAGGAGCCCCTTCGCCTCGTGC
TTGAGTTGAGGCCTGGCCTGGGCGCTGGGGCCGCCGCGTGCGAATCTGGTGGCACCTTCGCGCCTGTCTC
GCTGCTTTCGATAAGTCTCTAGCCATTTAAAATTTTTGATGACCTGCTGCGACGCTTTTTTTCTGGCAAG
ATAGTCTTGTAAATGCGGGCCAAGATCTGCACACTGGTATTTCGGTTTTTGGGGCCGCGGGCGGCGACGG
GGCCCGTGCGTCCCAGCGCACATGTTCGGCGAGGCGGGGCCTGCGAGCGCGGCCACCGAGAATCGGACGG
GGGTAGTCTCAAGCTGGCCGGCCTGCTCTGGTGCCTGGCCTCGCGCCGCCGTGTATCGCCCCGCCCTGGG
CGGCAAGGCTGGCCCGGTCGGCACCAGTTGCGTGAGCGGAAAGATGGCCGCTTCCCGGCCCTGCTGCAGG
GAGCTCAAAATGGAGGACGCGGCGCTCGGGAGAGCGGGCGGGTGAGTCACCCACACAAAGGAAAAGGGCC
TTTCCGTCCTCAGCCGTCGCTTCATGTGACTCCACGGAGTACCGGGCGCCGTCCAGGCACCTCGATTAGT
TCTCGAGCTTTTGGAGTACGTCGTCTTTAGGTTGGGGGGAGGGGTTTTATGCGATGGAGTTTCCCCACAC
TGAGTGGGTGGAGACTGAAGTTAGGCCAGCTTGGCACTTGATGTAATTCTCCTTGGAATTTGCCCTTTTT
GAGTTTGGATCTTGGTTCATTCTCAAGCCTCAGACAGTGGTTCAAAGTTTTTTTCTTCCATTTCAGGTGT
CGTGACGTACGGCCACCATGACCGAGTACAAGCCCACGGTGCGCCTCGCCACCCGCGACGACGTCCCCAG
GGCCGTACGCACCCTCGCCGCCGCGTTCGCCGACTACCCCGCCACGCGCCACACCGTCGATCCGGACCGC
CACATCGAGCGGGTCACCGAGCTGCAAGAACTCTTCCTCACGCGCGTCGGGCTCGACATCGGCAAGGTGT
GGGTCGCGGACGACGGCGCCGCCGTGGCGGTCTGGACCACGCCGGAGAGCGTCGAAGCGGGGGCGGTGTT
CGCCGAGATCGGCCCGCGCATGGCCGAGTTGAGCGGTTCCCGGCTGGCCGCGCAGCAACAGATGGAAGGC
CTCCTGGCGCCGCACCGGCCCAAGGAGCCCGCGTGGTTCCTGGCCACCGTCGGAGTCTCGCCCGACCACC
AGGGCAAGGGTCTGGGCAGCGCCGTCGTGCTCCCCGGAGTGGAGGCGGCCGAGCGCGCCGGGGTGCCCGC
CTTCCTGGAGACCTCCGCGCCCCGCAACCTCCCCTTCTACGAGCGGCTCGGCTTCACCGTCACCGCCGAC
GTCGAGGTGCCCGAAGGACCGCGCACCTGGTGCATGACCCGCAAGCCCGGTGCCTGAACGCGTTAAGTCG
ACAATCAACCTCTGGATTACAAAATTTGTGAAAGATTGACTGGTATTCTTAACTATGTTGCTCCTTTTAC
GCTATGTGGATACGCTGCTTTAATGCCTTTGTATCATGCTATTGCTTCCCGTATGGCTTTCATTTTCTCC
TCCTTGTATAAATCCTGGTTGCTGTCTCTTTATGAGGAGTTGTGGCCCGTTGTCAGGCAACGTGGCGTGG
TGTGCACTGTGTTTGCTGACGCAACCCCCACTGGTTGGGGCATTGCCACCACCTGTCAGCTCCTTTCCGG
GACTTTCGCTTTCCCCCTCCCTATTGCCACGGCGGAACTCATCGCCGCCTGCCTTGCCCGCTGCTGGACA
GGGGCTCGGCTGTTGGGCACTGACAATTCCGTGGTGTTGTCGGGGAAATCATCGTCCTTTCCTTGGCTGC
TCGCCTGTGTTGCCACCTGGATTCTGCGCGGGACGTCCTTCTGCTACGTCCCTTCGGCCCTCAATCCAGC
GGACCTTCCTTCCCGCGGCCTGCTGCCGGCTCTGCGGCCTCTTCCGCGTCTTCGCCTTCGCCCTCAGACG
AGTCGGATCTCCCTTTGGGCCGCCTCCCCGCGTCGACTTTAAGACCAATGACTTACAAGGCAGCTGTAGA
TCTTAGCCACTTTTTAAAAGAAAAGGGGGGACTGGAAGGGCTAATTCACTCCCAACGAAGACAAGATCTG
CTTTTTGCTTGTACTGGGTCTCTCTGGTTAGACCAGATCTGAGCCTGGGAGCTCTCTGGCTAACTAGGGA
ACCCACTGCTTAAGCCTCAATAAAGCTTGCCTTGAGTGCTTCAAGTAGTGTGTGCCCGTCTGTTGTGTGA
CTCTGGTAACTAGAGATCCCTCAGACCCTTTTAGTCAGTGTGGAAAATCTCTAGCAGTACGTATAGTAGT
TCATGTCATCTTATTATTCAGTATTTATAACTTGCAAAGAAATGAATATCAGAGAGTGAGAGGAACTTGT
TTATTGCAGCTTATAATGGTTACAAATAAAGCAATAGCATCACAAATTTCACAAATAAAGCATTTTTTTC
ACTGCATTCTAGTTGTGGTTTGTCCAAACTCATCAATGTATCTTATCATGTCTGGCTCTAGCTATCCCGC
CCCTAACTCCGCCCATCCCGCCCCTAACTCCGCCCAGTTCCGCCCATTCTCCGCCCCATGGCTGACTAAT
TTTTTTTATTTATGCAGAGGCCGAGGCCGCCTCGGCCTCTGAGCTATTCCAGAAGTAGTGAGGAGGCTTT
TTTGGAGGCCTAGGGACGTACCCAATTCGCCCTATAGTGAGTCGTATTACGCGCGCTCACTGGCCGTCGT
TTTACAACGTCGTGACTGGGAAAACCCTGGCGTTACCCAACTTAATCGCCTTGCAGCACATCCCCCTTTC
GCCAGCTGGCGTAATAGCGAAGAGGCCCGCACCGATCGCCCTTCCCAACAGTTGCGCAGCCTGAATGGCG
AATGGG
[124 nt withheld, positions 3367-3490]
C
[91 nt withheld, positions 3492-3582]
A
[49 nt withheld, positions 3584-3632]
CCTTTGACGTTGGAGTCCACGTTCTTT
[37 nt withheld, positions 3660-3696]
ACCCTATCTCGGTCTATTCTTTTGATTTATAAGGGATTTTGCCGATTTCGGCCTATTGGTTAAAAAATGA
GCTGATTTAACAAAAATTTAACGCGAATTTTAACAAAATATTAACGCTTACAATTTAGGTGGCACTTTTC
GGGGAAATGTGCGCGGAACCCCTATTTGTTTATTTTTCTAAATACATTCAAATATGTATCCGCTCATGAG
ACAATAACCCTGATAAATGCTTCAATAATATTGAAAAAGGAAGAGTATGAGTATTCAACATTTCCGTGTC
GCCCTTATTCCCTTTTTTGCGGCATTTTGCCTTCCTGTTTTTGCTCACCCAGAAACGCTGGTGAAAGTAA
AAGATGCTGAAGATCAGTTGGGTGCACGAGTGGGTTACATCGAACTGGATCTCAACAGCGGTAAGATCCT
TGAGAGTTTTCGCCCCGAAGAACGTTTTCCAATGATGAGCACTTTTAAAGTTCTGCTATGTGGCGCGGTA
TTATCCCGTATTGACGCCGGGCAAGAGCAACTCGGTCGCCGCATACACTATTCTCAGAATGACTTGGTTG
AGTACTCACCAGTCACAGAAAAGCATCTTACGGATGGCATGACAGTAAGAGAATTATGCAGTGCTGCCAT
AACCATGAGTGATAACACTGCGGCCAACTTACTTCTGACAACGATCGGAGGACCGAAGGAGCTAACCGCT
TTTTTGCACAACATGGGGGATCATGTAACTCGCCTTGATCGTTGGGAACCGGAGCTGAATGAAGCCATAC
CAAACGACGAGCGTGACACCACGATGCCTGTAGCAATGGCAACAACGTTGCGCAAACTATTAACTGGCGA
ACTACTTACTCTAGCTTCCCGGCAACAATTAATAGACTGGATGGAGGCGGATAAAGTTGCAGGACCACTT
CTGCGCTCGGCCCTTCCGGCTGGCTGGTTTATTGCTGATAAATCTGGAGCCGGTGAGCGTGGGTCTCGCG
GTATCATTGCAGCACTGGGGCCAGATGGTAAGCCCTCCCGTATCGTAGTTATCTACACGACGGGGAGTCA
GGCAACTATGGATGAACGAAATAGACAGATCGCTGAGATAGGTGCCTCACTGATTAAGCATTGGTAACTG
TCAGACCAAGTTTACTCATATATACTTTAGATTGATTTAAAACTTCATTTTTAATTTAAAAGGATCTAGG
TGAAGATCCTTTTTGATAATCTCATGACCAAAATCCCTTAACGTGAGTTTTCGTTCCACTGAGCGTCAGA
CCCCGTAGAAAAGATCAAAGGATCTTCTTGAGATCCTTTTTTTCTGCGCGTAATCTGCTGCTTGCAAACA
AAAAAACCACCGCTACCAGCGGTGGTTTGTTTGCCGGATCAAGAGCTACCAACTCTTTTTCCGAAGGTAA
CTGGCTTCAGCAGAGCGCAGATACCAAATACTGTTCTTCTAGTGTAGCCGTAGTTAGGCCACCACTTCAA
GAACTCTGTAGCACCGCCTACATACCTCGCTCTGCTAATCCTGTTACCAGTGGCTGCTGCCAGTGGCGAT
AAGTCGTGTCTTACCGGGTTGGACTCAAGACGATAGTTACCGGATAAGGCGCAGCGGTCGGGCTGAACGG
GGGGTTCGTGCACACAGCCCAGCTTGGAGCGAACGACCTACACCGAACTGAGATACCTACAGCGTGAGCT
ATGAGAAAGCGCCACGCTTCCCGAAGGGAGAAAGGCGGACAGGTATCCGGTAAGCGGCAGGGTCGGAACA
GGAGAGCGCACGAGGGAGCTTCCAGGGGGAAACGCCTGGTATCTTTATAGTCCTGTCGGGTTTCGCCACC
TCTGACTTGAGCGTCGATTTTTGTGATGCTCGTCAGGGGGGCGGAGCCTATGGAAAAACGCCAGCAACGC
GGCCTTTTTACGGTTCCTGGCCTTTTGCTGGCCTTTTGCTCACATGTTCTTTCCTGCGTTATCCCCTGAT
TCTGTGGATAACCGTATTACCGCCTTTGAGTGAGCTGATACCGCTCGCCGCAGCCGAACGACCGAGCGCA
GCGAGTCAGTGAGCGAGGAAGCGGAAGAGCGCCCAATACGCAAACCGCCTCTCCCCGCGCGTTGGCCGAT
TCATTAATGCAGCTGGCACGACAGGTTTCCCGACTGGAAAGCGGGCAGTGAGCGCAACGCAATTAATGTG
AGTTAGCTCACTCATTAGGCACCCCAGGCTTTACACTTTATGCTTCCGGCTCGTATGTTGTGTGGAATTG
TGAGCGGATAACAATTTCACACAGGAAACAGCTATGACCATGATTACGCCAAGCGCGCAATTAACCCTCA
CTAAAGGGAACAAAAGCTGGAGCTGCAAGCTTAATGTAGTCTTATGCAATACTCTTGTAGTCTTGCAACA
TGGTAACGATGAGTTAGCAACATGCCTTACAAGGAGAGAAAAAGCACCGTGCATGCCGATTGGTGGAAGT
AAGGTGGTACGATCGTGCCTTATTAGGAAGGCAACAGACGGGTCTGACATGGATTGGACGAACCACTGAA
TTGCCGCATTGCAGAGATATTGTATTTAAGTGCCTAGCTCGATACATAAACGGGTCTCTCTGGTTAGACC
AGATCTGAGCCTGGGAGCTCTCTGGCTAACTAGGGAACCCACTGCTTAAGCCTCAATAAAGCTTGCCTTG
AGTGCTTCAAGTAGTGTGTGCCCGTCTGTTGTGTGACTCTGGTAACTAGAGATCCCTCAGACCCTTTTAG
TCAGTGTGGAAAATCTCTAGCAGTGGCGCCCGAACAGGGACTTGAAAGCGAAAGGGAAACCAGAGGAGCT
CTCTCGACGCAGGACTCGGCTTGCTGAAGCGCGCACGGCAAGAGGCGAGGGGCGGCGACTGGTGAGTACG
CCAAAAATTTTGACTAGCGGAGGCTAGAAGGAGAGAGATGGGTGCGAGAGCGTCAGTATTAAGCGGGGGA
GAATTAGATCGCGATGGGAAAAAATTCGGTTAAGGCCAGGGGGAAAGAAAAAATATAAATTAAAACATAT
AGTATGGGCAAGCAGGGAGCTAGAACGATTCGCAGTTAATCCTGGCCTGTTAGAAACATCAGAAGGCTGT
AGACAAATACTGGGACAGCTACAACCATCCCTTCAGACAGGATCAGAAGAACTTAGATCATTATATAATA
CAGTAGCAACCCTCTATTGTGTGCATCAAAGGATAGAGATAAAAGACACCAAGGAAGCTTTAGACAAGAT
AGAGGAAGAGCAAAACAAAAGTAAGACCACCGCACAGCAAGCGGCCGCTGATCTTCAGACCTGGAGGAGG
AGATATGAGGGACAATTGGAGAAGTGAATTATATAAATATAAAGTAGTAAAAATTGAACCATTAGGAGTA
GCACCCACCAAGGCAAAGAGAAGAGTGGTGCAGAGAGAAAAAAGAGCAGTGGGAATAGGAGCTTTGTTCC
TTGGGTTCTTGGGAGCAGCAGGAAGCACTATGGGCGCAGCGTCAATGACGCTGACGGTACAGGCCAGACA
ATTATTGTCTGGTATAGTGCAGCAGCAGAACAATTTGCTGAGGGCTATTGAGGCGCAACAGCATCTGTTG
CAACTCACAGTCTGGGGCATCAAGCAGCTCCAGGCAAGAATCCTGGCTGTGGAAAGATACCTAAAGGATC
AACAGCTCCTGGGGATTTGGGGTTGCTCTGGAAAACTCATTTGCACCACTGCTGTGCCTTGGAATGCTAG
TTGGAGTAATAAATCTCTGGAACAGATTTGGAATCACACGACCTGGATGGAGTGGGACAGAGAAATTAAC
AATTACACAAGCTTAATACACTCCTTAATTGAAGAATCGCAAAACCAGCAAGAAAAGAATGAACAAGAAT
TATTGGAATTAGATAAATGGGCAAGTTTGTGGAATTGGTTTAACATAACAAATTGGCTGTGGTATATAAA
ATTATTCATAATGATAGTAGGAGGCTTGGTAGGTTTAAGAATAGTTTTTGCTGTACTTTCTATAGTGAAT
AGAGTTAGGCAGGGATATTCACCATTATCGTTTCAGACCCACCTCCCAACCCCGAGGGGACCCAGAGAGG
GCCTATTTCCCATGATTCCTTCATATTTGCATATACGATACAAGGCTGTTAGAGAGATAATTAGAATTAA
TTTGACTGTAAACACAAAGATATTAGTACAAAATACGTGACGTAGAAAGTAATAATTTCTTGGGTAGTTT
GCAGTTTTAAAATTATGTTTTAAAATGGACTATCATATGCTTACCGTAACTTGAAAGTATTTCGATTTCT
TGGCTTTATATATCTTGTGGAAAGGACGAAACACCGACTATAAAGAAACCTTAACCGTTTTAGAGCTAGA
AATAGCAAGTTAAAATAAGGCTAGTCCGTTATCAACTTGAAAAAGTGGCACCGAGTCGGTGCTTTTTTAA
GCTTGGCGTAACTAGATCTTGAGACAAATGGCAGTATTCATCCACAATTTTAAAAGAAAAGGGGGGATTG
GGGGGTACAGTGCAGGGGAAAGAATAGTAGACATAATAGCAACAGACATACAAACTAAAGAATTACAAAA
ACAAATTACAAAAATTCAAAATTTTCGGGTTTATTACAGGGACAGCAGAGATCCACTTTGGCGCCGGCTC
GAGGGGG
Features (pLannotate 1.2.2; 29 found; start..end, strand, type, name):
     14..80      +  CDS            small t antigen (fragment): SV40 (simian virus 40) small t antigen
    106..317     +  promoter       EF-1α core promoter: core promoter for human elongation factor EF-1α
    318..1256    +  intron         EF-1α intron A: intron upstream of the start codon of human EF-1α
   1278..1877    +  CDS            PuroR (fragment): puromycin N-acetyltransferase; pac from Streptomyces; confers resistance to puromycin
   1893..2481    +  misc_feature   WPRE: woodchuck hepatitis virus posttranscriptional regulatory element
   2532..2551    +  misc_feature   cPPT/CTS (fragment): central polypurine tract and central termination sequence of HIV-1
   2553..2786    +  LTR            3' LTR (ΔU3): self-inactivating 3' long terminal repeat (LTR) from HIV-1
   2864..2985    +  polyA_signal   SV40 poly(A) signal: SV40 polyadenylation signal
   3025..3160    +  rep_origin     SV40 ori: SV40 origin of replication
   3181..3199    -  promoter       T7 promoter: promoter for bacteriophage T7 RNA polymerase
   3207..3362    +  CDS            lacZα (fragment): LacZα fragment of β-galactosidase; lacZ fragment
   3367..3795    +  rep_origin     f1 ori (sequence partly withheld): f1 bacteriophage origin of replication; arrow indicates direction of (+) strand synthesis
   3848..3952    +  promoter       AmpR promoter: bla
   3953..4813    +  CDS            AmpR: β-lactamase; bla; confers resistance to ampicillin, carbenicillin, and related antibiotics
   4984..5572    +  rep_origin     ori: high-copy-number ColE1/pMB1/pBR322/pUC origin of replication
   5755..5847    +  CDS            lacI (fragment): lac repressor; lacI; The lac repressor binds to the lac operator to inhibit transcription in E. coli. This inhibition can be relieved by adding lactose or isopropyl-β-D-thiogalactopyranoside (IPTG).
   5860..5881    +  protein_bind   CAP binding site: CAP binding activates transcription in the presence of cAMP. E. coli catabolite activator protein
   5896..5926    +  promoter       lac promoter: promoter for the E. coli lac operon
   5934..5950    +  protein_bind   lac operator: The lac repressor binds to the lac operator to inhibit transcription in E. coli. This inhibition can be relieved by adding lactose or isopropyl-β-D-thiogalactopyranoside (IPTG). lac repressor encoded by lacI
   5995..6013    +  promoter       T3 promoter: promoter for bacteriophage T3 RNA polymerase
   6041..6267    +  promoter       RSV promoter: Rous sarcoma virus enhancer/promoter
   6268..6448    +  LTR            5' LTR (truncated): truncated 5' long terminal repeat (LTR) from HIV-1
   6495..6620    +  misc_feature   HIV-1 Ψ: packaging signal of human immunodeficiency virus type 1
   6604..6967    +  CDS            HIV-1 gag (fragment): gag protein from human immunodeficiency virus 1; gag
   7113..7346    +  misc_feature   RRE: The Rev response element (RRE) of HIV-1 allows for Rev-dependent mRNA export from the nucleus to the cytoplasm.
   7723..7749    +  CDS            Rev (fragment): human immunodeficiency virus 1 (HIV-1) Rev protein; rev; enhances nuclear export of unspliced and incompletely spliced viral mRNAs
   7753..7993    +  promoter       U6 promoter: RNA polymerase III promoter for human U6 snRNA
   8023..8098    +  misc_RNA       gRNA scaffold: guide RNA scaffold for the Streptococcus pyogenes CRISPR/Cas9 system
   8154..8271    +  misc_feature   cPPT/CTS: central polypurine tract and central termination sequence of HIV-1
