[The description below was written by a language model from this plasmid's Addgene catalogue record and pLannotate feature annotations shown in this document.]
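Description:
GUCY2C gRNA (BRDN0001144864) is a third-generation lentiviral guide RNA plasmid built on the lentiGuide-Puro backbone and designed to direct Streptococcus pyogenes Cas9 to the human GUCY2C gene, which encodes guanylate cyclase 2C. The assembled sequence is about 8.3 kb. In bacteria it is maintained at high copy through a ColE1/pUC-type origin and selected with ampicillin via the β-lactamase gene. An f1 origin, an SV40 origin and remnants of lac and T7/T3 promoter elements are also carried over from the parental backbone.

The lentiviral transfer cassette begins with an RSV promoter fused to a truncated HIV-1 5' LTR, making genomic RNA production Tat-independent. This is followed by the Ψ packaging signal with a partial gag sequence and the Rev response element, and the cassette ends in a self-inactivating ΔU3 3' LTR with a downstream SV40 polyadenylation signal. Within this unit, the human U6 RNA polymerase III promoter drives a 20-nucleotide GUCY2C-specific spacer joined to the SpCas9 gRNA scaffold. After a cPPT/CTS element, which aids nuclear import of the viral genome, the EF-1α promoter with its first intron expresses puromycin N-acetyltransferase for selection of transduced mammalian cells, and a WPRE enhances transcript expression.

The plasmid does not encode Cas9, so it is meant for use with a separate Cas9 lentivector or in cells that already express Cas9. According to the depositor, the guide was designed against the GUCY2C reference transcript and belongs to a human kinome gRNA collection, so its typical use is knockout of GUCY2C.
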