Addgene plasmid #77563: GUCY2C gRNA (BRDN0001144864)
Purpose: 3rd generation lentiviral gRNA plasmid targeting human GUCY2C
Depositing lab: John Doench & David Root. Depositing organization: Broad Institute. Publication: Optimized sgRNA design to maximize activity and minimize off-target effects of CRISPR-Cas9. Doench JG, Fusi N, Sullender M, Hegde M, Vaimberg EW, Donovan KF, Smith I, Tothova Z, Wilen C, Orchard R, Virgin HW, Listgarten J, Root DE. Nat Biotechnol. 2016 Jan 18. doi: 10.1038/nbt.3437. PubMed 26780180.
Backbone
  Vector backbone: lentiGuide-Puro
  Backbone manufacturer: Zhang Lab (Addgene plasmid # 52963)
  Vector type: Mammalian Expression, Lentiviral, CRISPR
  Selectable markers: Puromycin
Growth in bacteria
  Bacterial resistance: Ampicillin, 100 μg/mL
  Growth temperature: 37°C
  Growth strain: DH5alpha
  Copy number: High Copy
Gene/Insert
  Gene/Insert name: GUCY2C (alt names: GUCY2C; NM_004963.3)
  gRNA/shRNA sequence: ACTATAAAGAAACCTTAACC
  Species: H. sapiens (human)
  Entrez Gene: GUCY2C (a.k.a. DIAR6, GC-C, GCC, GUC2C, HSER, MECIL, MUCIL, STAR)
  Promoter: hU6
  Cloning method: Unknown
  Sequencing primers: 5′ U6-F; 3′ pS2-R
Terms and licenses: Academic/Nonprofit Terms; Industry Terms: Not Available to Industry
Depositor comments: The gRNA was designed to target the following Genbank reference sequence(s): NM_004963.3. Note that this plasmid does NOT contain Cas9. It should be used in conjunction with lentiCas9-Blast (Addgene #52962) or otherwise with cell lines already expressing Cas9. Browse the full kinome gRNA library at http://www.addgene.org/pooled-library/broadgpp-human-kinome/ or visit http://www.broadinstitute.org/rnai/public/ for detailed protocols and information.
How to cite: GUCY2C gRNA (BRDN0001144864) was a gift from John Doench & David Root (Addgene plasmid # 77563 ; http://n2t.net/addgene:77563 ; RRID:Addgene_77563)
