>Addgene plasmid #77563 | GUCY2C gRNA (BRDN0001144864) | depositor partial sequence | sequence record 145023 | Target Sequence
ACTATAAAGAAACCTTAACC
