>Addgene plasmid #77563 | GUCY2C gRNA (BRDN0001144864) | addgene partial sequence | sequence record 188003 | hU6-F
AGAAAGTAATAATTTCTTGGGTAGTTTGCAGTTTTAAAATTATGTTTTAAAATGGACTATCATATGCTTA
CCGTAACTTGAAAGTATTTCGATTTCTTGGCTTTATATATCTTGTGGAAAGGACGAAACACCGACTATAA
AGAAACCTTAACCGTTTTAGAGCTAGAAATAGCAAGTTAAAATAAGGCTAGTCCGTTATCAACTTGAAAA
AGTGGCACCGAGTCGGTGCTTTTTTAAGCTTGGCGTAACTAGATCTTGAGACAAATGGCAGTATTCATCC
ACAATTTTAAAAGAAAAGGGGGGATTGGGGGGTACAGTGCAGGGGAAAGAATAGTAGACATAATAGCAAC
AGACATACAAACTAAAGAATTACAAAAACAAATTACAAAAATTCAAAATTTTCGGGTTTATTACAGGGAC
AGCAGAGATCCACTTTGGCGCCGGCTCGAGGGGGCCCGGGTGCAAAGATGGATAAAGTTTTAAACAGAGA
GGAATCTTTGCAGCTAATGGACCTTCTAGGTCTTGAAAGGAGTGGGAATTGGCTCCGGTGCCCGTCAGTG
GGCAGAGCGC
